>Addgene plasmid #42798 | TAL3335 | depositor partial sequence | sequence record 57918 | TAL3335 sequence 2430 bps
TCTAGAGCTAGCACCATGGACTACAAAGACCATGACGGTGATTATAAAGATCATGACATCGATTACAAGG
ATGACGATGACAAGATGGCCCCCAAGAAGAAGAGGAAGGTGGGCATTCACCGCGGGGTACCTATGGTGGA
CTTGAGGACACTCGGTTATTCGCAACAGCAACAGGAGAAAATCAAGCCTAAGGTCAGGAGCACCGTCGCG
CAACACCACGAGGCGCTTGTGGGGCATGGCTTCACTCATGCGCATATTGTCGCGCTTTCACAGCACCCTG
CGGCGCTTGGGACGGTGGCTGTCAAATACCAAGATATGATTGCGGCCCTGCCCGAAGCCACGCACGAGGC
AATTGTAGGGGTCGGTAAACAGTGGTCGGGAGCGCGAGCACTTGAGGCGCTGCTGACTGTGGCGGGTGAG
CTTAGGGGGCCTCCGCTCCAGCTCGACACCGGGCAGCTGCTGAAGATCGCGAAGAGAGGGGGAGTAACAG
CGGTAGAGGCAGTGCACGCCTGGCGCAATGCGCTCACCGGGGCCCCCTTGAACCTGACCCCAGACCAGGT
AGTCGCAATCGCGTCACATGACGGGGGAAAGCAAGCCCTGGAAACCGTGCAAAGGTTGTTGCCGGTCCTT
TGTCAAGACCACGGCCTTACACCGGAGCAAGTCGTGGCCATTGCATCCCACGACGGTGGCAAACAGGCTC
TTGAGACGGTTCAGAGACTTCTCCCAGTTCTCTGTCAAGCCCACGGGCTGACTCCCGATCAAGTTGTAGC
GATTGCGTCGAACATTGGAGGGAAACAAGCATTGGAGACTGTCCAACGGCTCCTTCCCGTGTTGTGTCAA
GCCCACGGTTTGACGCCTGCACAAGTGGTCGCCATCGCCTCCAATATTGGCGGTAAGCAGGCGCTGGAAA
CAGTACAGCGCCTGCTGCCTGTACTGTGCCAGGATCATGGACTGACCCCAGACCAGGTAGTCGCAATCGC
GTCACATGACGGGGGAAAGCAAGCCCTGGAAACCGTGCAAAGGTTGTTGCCGGTCCTTTGTCAAGACCAC
GGCCTTACACCGGAGCAAGTCGTGGCCATTGCAAGCAATGGGGGTGGCAAACAGGCTCTTGAGACGGTTC
AGAGACTTCTCCCAGTTCTCTGTCAAGCCCACGGGCTGACTCCCGATCAAGTTGTAGCGATTGCGTCGCA
TGACGGAGGGAAACAAGCATTGGAGACTGTCCAACGGCTCCTTCCCGTGTTGTGTCAAGCCCACGGTTTG
ACGCCTGCACAAGTGGTCGCCATCGCCAGCCATGATGGCGGTAAGCAGGCGCTGGAAACAGTACAGCGCC
TGCTGCCTGTACTGTGCCAGGATCATGGACTGACCCCAGACCAGGTAGTCGCAATCGCGTCGAACATTGG
GGGAAAGCAAGCCCTGGAAACCGTGCAAAGGTTGTTGCCGGTCCTTTGTCAAGACCACGGCCTTACACCG
GAGCAAGTCGTGGCCATTGCATCCCACGACGGTGGCAAACAGGCTCTTGAGACGGTTCAGAGACTTCTCC
CAGTTCTCTGTCAAGCCCACGGGCTGACTCCCGATCAAGTTGTAGCGATTGCGTCGCATGACGGAGGGAA
ACAAGCATTGGAGACTGTCCAACGGCTCCTTCCCGTGTTGTGTCAAGCCCACGGTTTGACGCCTGCACAA
GTGGTCGCCATCGCCAACAACAACGGCGGTAAGCAGGCGCTGGAAACAGTACAGCGCCTGCTGCCTGTAC
TGTGCCAGGATCATGGACTGACCCCAGACCAGGTAGTCGCAATCGCGAACAATAATGGGGGAAAGCAAGC
CCTGGAAACCGTGCAAAGGTTGTTGCCGGTCCTTTGTCAAGACCACGGCCTTACACCGGAGCAAGTCGTG
GCCATTGCAAATAATAACGGTGGCAAACAGGCTCTTGAGACGGTTCAGAGACTTCTCCCAGTTCTCTGTC
AAGCCCACGGGCTGACTCCCGATCAAGTTGTAGCGATTGCGTCGAACATTGGAGGGAAACAAGCATTGGA
GACTGTCCAACGGCTCCTTCCCGTGTTGTGTCAAGCCCACGGTTTGACGCCTGCACAAGTGGTCGCCATC
GCCTCCAATATTGGCGGTAAGCAGGCGCTGGAAACAGTACAGCGCCTGCTGCCTGTACTGTGCCAGGATC
ATGGACTGACACCCGAACAGGTGGTCGCCATTGCTTCCCACGACGGAGGACGGCCAGCCTTGGAGTCCAT
CGTAGCCCAATTGTCCAGGCCCGATCCCGCGTTGGCTGCGTTAACGAATGACCATCTGGTGGCGTTGGCA
TGTCTTGGTGGACGACCCGCGCTCGATGCAGTCAAAAAGGGTCTGCCTCATGCTCCCGCATTGATCAAAA
GAACCAACCGGCGGATTCCCGAGAGAACTTCCCATCGAGTCGCGGGATCC
