>Addgene plasmid #42798 | TAL3335 | addgene partial sequence | sequence record 60788 | JDS-TALEN-F 5'-TAGGGGTCGGTAAACAGTGG-3'
TGTGGCGGGTGAGCTTAGGGGGCCTCCGCTCCAGCTCGACACCGGGCAGCTGCTGAAGATCGCGAAGAGA
GGGGGAGTAACAGCGGTAGAGGCAGTGCACGCCTGGCGCAATGCGCTCACCGGGGCCCCCTTGAACCTGA
CCCCAGACCAGGTAGTCGCAATCGCGTCACATGACGGGGGAAAGCAAGCCCTGGAAACCGTGCAAAGGTT
GTTGCCGGTCCTTTGTCAAGACCACGGCCTTACACCGGAGCAAGTCGTGGCCATTGCATCCCACGACGGT
GGCAAACAGGCTCTTGAGACGGTTCAGAGACTTCTCCCAGTTCTCTGTCAAGCCCACGGGCTGACTCCCG
ATCAAGTTGTAGCGATTGCGTCGAACATTGGAGGGAAACAAGCATTGGAGACTGTCCAACGGCTCCTTCC
CGTGTTGTGTCAAGCCCACGGTTTGACGCCTGCACAAGTGGTCGCCATCGCCTCCAATATTGGCGGTAAG
CAGGCGCTGGAAACAGTACAGCGCCTGCTGCCTGTACTGTGCCAGGATCATGGACTGACCCCAGACCAGG
TAGTCGCAATCGCGTCACATGACGGGGGAAAGCAAGCCCTGGAAACCGTGCAAAGGTTGTTGCCGGTCCT
TTGTCAAGACCACGGCCTTACACCGGAGCAAGTCGTGGCCATTGCAAGCAATGGGGGTGGCAAACAGGCT
CTTGAGACGGTTCAGAGACTTCTCCCAGTTCTCTGTCAAGCCCACGGGCTGACTCCCGATCAAGTTGTAG
CGATTGCGTCGCATGACGGAGGGAAACAAGCATTGGAGACTGTCCAACGGCTCCTTCCCGTG
