[The description below was written by a language model from this plasmid's Addgene catalogue record.]
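Description:
TAL3335 is a TALEN expression plasmid built on the JDS71 backbone (about 6.4 kb without insert), a mammalian expression vector that also carries a T7 promoter. It encodes the right-hand monomer of a TALEN pair directed against the zebrafish park2 gene (current symbol prkn). The plasmid is maintained in E. coli as a high-copy construct under ampicillin selection. The record does not name the origin of replication, and no feature table is provided, so the detailed layout of the backbone elements cannot be confirmed here.

The roughly 1.6 kb insert is an engineered array of TAL effector repeats designed to recognise an 18-nucleotide site in park2. It was cloned by restriction enzyme methods that destroyed the junction sites. The array sits in frame between parts supplied by the backbone, with a 3X FLAG epitope at the N terminus for detection and the wild-type FokI nuclease domain at the C terminus. A CMV promoter drives transcription in mammalian cells, and the BGH reverse sequencing primer suggests a BGH polyadenylation region downstream. The T7 designation indicates that the coding region can also be transcribed in vitro into mRNA, which is the usual way of delivering nucleases into zebrafish embryos.

FokI cleaves only as a dimer, so this construct is meant to be used with the matching left-hand park2 TALEN. When both monomers bind their flanking half-sites, the nuclease domains come together over the spacer and make a double-strand break. Error-prone repair of that break can produce disruptive indels, consistent with the associated work on targeted gene disruption in somatic zebrafish cells. The depositor recommends confirming the plasmid by diagnostic digest before use.
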