Addgene plasmid #42798: TAL3335
Depositing lab: Keith Joung. Depositing organization: Massachusetts General Hospital. Publication: Targeted gene disruption in somatic zebrafish cells using engineered TALENs. Sander JD, Cade L, Khayter C, Reyon D, Peterson RT, Joung JK, Yeh JR. Nat Biotechnol. 2011 Aug 5;29(8):697-8. doi: 10.1038/nbt.1934. PubMed 21822241.
Backbone
  Vector backbone: JDS71
  Backbone manufacturer: Addgene plasmid #32287
  Backbone size w/o insert (bp): 6447
  Vector type: Mammalian Expression ; T7
Growth in bacteria
  Bacterial resistance: Ampicillin, 100 μg/mL
  Growth temperature: 37°C
  Growth strain: XL1 Blue
  Copy number: High Copy
Gene/Insert
  Gene/Insert name: ZebrafishCommunity-park2-right (alt name: park2)
  Species: D. rerio (zebrafish)
  Insert size (bp): 1640
  Entrez Gene: prkn (a.k.a. p, pa, park2, si:ch211-123f21.1, zgc:112390)
  Promoter: CMV
  Tag / fusion protein: 3X Flag (N terminal on backbone); WT FOKI (C terminal on backbone)
  Cloning method: Restriction Enzyme; 5′ cloning site N/A (destroyed during cloning); 3′ cloning site N/A (destroyed during cloning)
  Sequencing primers: 5′ CMV-F; 3′ BGH-rev
Terms and licenses: Academic/Nonprofit Terms; Industry Terms: Not Available to Industry
Depositor comments: Target binding site: TCCAACTCCACCGGGAAC It is strongly recommended that users perform a diagnostic digest to verify this plasmid prior to use. For example, a double digest of the plasmid with BamHI and KpnI should result in two bands at 2.3kb and 5.8kb.
How to cite: TAL3335 was a gift from Keith Joung (Addgene plasmid # 42798 ; http://n2t.net/addgene:42798 ; RRID:Addgene_42798)
